>Addgene plasmid #32872 | PANK3 | depositor partial sequence | sequence record 38677 | insert
TCTTTCCCATGGTTTGGCATGGACATTGGGGGAACTCTAGTAAAGCTCTCGTACTTTGAACCTATTGATA
TCACAGCAGAGGAAGAGCAAGAAGAAGTTGAGAGTTTAAAAAGTATTCGGAAATATTTGACTTCTAACGT
GGCATATGGATCCACCGGCATTCGGGATGTACACCTTGAACTGAAAGATTTAACACTTTTTGGCCGAAGA
GGGAACTTGCACTTTATCAGGTTTCCAACCCAGGACCTGCCTACTTTTATCCAAATGGGAAGAGATAAAA
ACTTCTCAACATTGCAGACGGTGCTATGTGCTACAGGAGGTGGTGCTTACAAGTTTGAAAAAGATTTTCG
CACAATTGGAAACCTCCACCTGCACAAACTGGATGAACTTGACTGCCTTGTAAAGGGCTTGCTGTATATA
GACTCTGTCAGTTTCAATGGACAAGCCGAGTGCTATTATTTTGCTAATGCCTCAGAACCTGAGCGATGCC
AAAAGATGCCTTTTAACCTGGATGATCCCTATCCACTGCTTGTAGTGAACATTGGCTCAGGAGTCAGTAT
TTTAGCAGTCCATTCCAAAGACAACTATAAACGAGTGACTGGGACAAGCCTTGGAGGGGGTACCTTTCTG
GGTTTATGCAGTTTATTGACTGGCTGTGAAAGTTTTGAAGAGGCTCTTGAAATGGCATCCAAAGGTGATA
GCACACAAGCTGACAAGCTGGTCCGTGATATTTATGGAGGAGATTATGAAAGATTTGGTTTGCCAGGTTG
GGCTGTAGCATCTAGTTTTGGGAATATGATTTATAAGGAGAAGCGAGAATCTGTTAGTAAAGAAGATCTG
GCAAGAGCTACTTTAGTTACTATCACCAATAACATTGGTTCTGTGGCACGAATGTGTGCTGTTAATGAGA
AAATAAACAGAGTTGTCTTTGTTGGAAACTTTTTACGTGTCAATACCCTCTCAATGAAACTTTTGGCATA
TGCACTGGATTACTGGTCAAAAGGTCAACTAAAAGCATTGTTTCTAGAACATGAGGGTTACTTTGGAGCA
GTTGGTGCACTTCTTGGGCTGCCAAATTTCAGCGATGAC
