>Addgene plasmid #32872 | PANK3 | addgene partial sequence | sequence record 42369 | T7 5'-TAATACGACTCACTATAGGG-3'
CCCTCTGAATATTTTGTTTAACTTTAAGAAGGAGATATACCATGGGCAGCAGCCATCATCATCATCATCA
CAGCAGCGGCCTGGTTCCGCGTGGTAGTTCTTTCCCATGGTTTGGCATGGACATTGGGGGAACTCTAGTA
AAGCTCTCGTACTTTGAACCTATTGATATCACAGCAGAGGAAGAGCAAGAAGAAGTTGAGAGTTTAAAAA
GTATTCGGAAATATTTGACTTCTAACGTGGCATATGGATCCACCGGCATTCGGGATGTACACCTTGAACT
GAAAGATTTAACACTTTTTGGCCGAAGAGGGAACTTGCACTTTATCAGGTTTCCAACCCAGGACCTGCCT
ACTTTTATCCAAATGGGAAGAGATAAAAACTTCTCAACATTGCAGACGGTGCTATGTGCTACAGGAGGTG
GTGCTTACAAGTTTGAAAAAGATTTTCGCACAATTGGAAACCTCCACCTGCACAAACTGGATGAACTTGA
CTGCCTTGTAAAGGGCTTGCTGTATATAGACTCTGTCAGTTTCAATGGACAAGCCGAGTGCTATTATTTT
GCTAATGCCTCAGAACCTGAGCGATGCCAAAAGATGCCTTTTAACCTGGATGATCCCTATCCACTGCTTG
TAGTGAACATTGGCTCAGGAGTCAGTATTTTAGCAGTCCATTCCAAAGACAACTATAAACGAGTGACTGG
GACAAGCCTTGGAGGGGGTACCTTTCTGGGTTTATGCAGTTTATTGACTGGCTGTGAAAGTTTTGAAGAA
GCTCTTG
