>Addgene plasmid #32872 | PANK3 | addgene partial sequence | sequence record 42370 | T7-term
TCCTTCGGGCTTGTNGCAGCCGGATCTCAGTGGTGGTGGTGGTGGTGCTCGAGTGCGGCCGCAAGCTTCG
TCATCAGTCATCGCTGAAATTTGGCAGCCCAAGAAGTGCACCAACTGCTCCAAAGTAACCCTCATGTTCT
AGAAACAATGCTTTTAGTTGACCTTTTGACCAGTAATCCAGTGCATATGCCAAAAGTTTCATTGAGAGGG
TATTGACACGTAAAAAGTTTCCAACAAAGACAACTCTGTTTATTTTCTCATTAACAGCACACATTCGTGC
CACAGAACCAATGTTATTGGTGATAGTAACTAAAGTAGCTCTTGCCAGATCTTCTTTACTAACAGATTCT
CGCTTCTCCTTATAAATCATATTCCCAAAACTAGATGCTACAGCCCAACCTGGCAAACCAAATCTTTCAT
AATCTCCTCCATAAATATCACGGACCAGCTTGTCAGCTTGTGTGCTATCACCTTTGGATGCCATTTCAAG
AGCCTCTTCAAAACTTTCACAGCCAGTCAATAAACTGCATAAACCCAGAAAGGTACCCCCTCCAAGGCTT
GTCCCAGTCACTCGTTTATAGTTGTCTTTGGAATGGACTGCTAAAATACTGACTCCTGAGCCAATGTTCA
CTACAAGCAGTGGATAGGGATCATCCAGGTTAAAAGGCATCTTTTGGCATCGCTCAGGTTCTGAGGCATT
AGCAAAATAATAGCACTCGGCTTGTCCATTGAAACTGACAGAGTCTATATACAGCAAGCCCTTTACAAGG
CAGTCAAGTTCATCCAGTTTGTGCAGGTGGAGGTTTCCAATTGTGCGAAAATCTTTTTCAAACTTGTAAG
CACCACCTCCTGTAGCACATAGCACCGTCTGCAATGTTGAGAAGTTTTTATCTCTTCCCATTTGGATAAA
AGTAGGCAGGT
