[The description below was written by a language model from this plasmid's Addgene catalogue record.]
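Description:
PANK3 is a bacterial expression plasmid built on the pET28a-LIC backbone, a ligation-independent-cloning derivative of the pET28a vector produced for structural genomics work. The backbone is listed at 7328 bp without insert. The plasmid is selected with kanamycin and is recorded as high copy, with DH5alpha used for propagation. No feature table is provided, so the promoter and origin are not explicitly stated. The listed sequencing primers (T7 forward and T7 terminator reverse) are nevertheless consistent with the usual pET arrangement, in which the insert sits between a T7 promoter and T7 terminator and is expressed in hosts that supply T7 RNA polymerase.

The insert is a 1089 bp fragment of human PANK3, encoding pantothenate kinase 3, an enzyme that phosphorylates pantothenate in the coenzyme A biosynthetic pathway. It is not the full open reading frame: only amino acids 10–370 are present, a truncation typical of constructs optimised for crystallisation. The fragment was introduced by ligation-independent cloning and is fused in frame to an N-terminal His tag supplied by the backbone. This tag allows metal-affinity purification, and a thrombin cleavage site lets it be removed from the purified protein.

The stated purpose is recombinant production of the protein in bacteria for structure determination, and the depositor links the construct to a deposited crystal structure of PANK3. It is therefore suited to producing purified PANK3 for structural, biochemical or ligand-binding studies. It is not suited to experiments that require the complete native protein.
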