Addgene plasmid #32872: PANK3
Purpose: Bacterial expression for structure determination; may not be full ORF
Depositing lab: Cheryl Arrowsmith. Depositing organization: University of Toronto.
Backbone
  Vector backbone: pET28a-LIC
  Backbone manufacturer: Structural Genomics Consortium (Addgene plasmid 26094)
  Backbone size w/o insert (bp): 7328
  Vector type: Bacterial Expression
Growth in bacteria
  Bacterial resistance: Kanamycin, 50 μg/mL
  Growth temperature: 37°C
  Growth strain: DH5alpha
  Copy number: High Copy
Gene/Insert
  Gene/Insert name: PANK3 (alt names: PDB: 3SMS; Pantothenate kinase 3)
  Species: H. sapiens (human)
  Insert size (bp): 1089
  Mutation: amino acids 10-370 only
  Entrez Gene: PANK3
  Tag / fusion protein: His tag (with Thrombin cleavage) (N terminal on backbone)
  Cloning method: Ligation Independent Cloning
  Sequencing primers: 5′ T7; 3′ T7-term
Terms and licenses: Academic/Nonprofit Terms; Industry Terms: Not Available to Industry
Depositor comments: PDB: 3SMS. http://www.thesgc.org/structures/3SMS/
How to cite: PANK3 was a gift from Cheryl Arrowsmith (Addgene plasmid # 32872 ; http://n2t.net/addgene:32872 ; RRID:Addgene_32872)
